Addgene plasmid #29305: pEMS1602
Purpose: Pleiades (Ple) MiniPromoter expression pattern described in Portales-Casamar et al., PNAS, 2010 (PMID: 20807748) and de Leeuw et al., MTM, 2014 (PMID: 24761428).
Depositing lab: Elizabeth Simpson. Depositing organization: University of British Columbia. Publication: A regulatory toolbox of MiniPromoters to drive selective expression in the brain. Portales-Casamar E, Swanson DJ, Liu L, de Leeuw CN, Banks KG, Ho Sui SJ, Fulton DL, Ali J, Amirabbasi M, Arenillas DJ, Babyak N, Black SF, Bonaguro RJ, Brauer E, Candido TR, Castellarin M, Chen J, Chen Y, Cheng JC, Chopra V, Docking TR, Dreolini L, D'Souza CA, Flynn EK, Glenn R, Hatakka K, Hearty TG, Imanian B, Jiang S, Khorasan-zadeh S, Komljenovic I, Laprise S, Liao NY, Lim JS, Lithwick S, Liu F, Liu J, Lu M, McConechy M, McLeod AJ, Milisavljevic M, Mis J, O'Connor K, Palma B, Palmquist DL, Schmouth JF, Swanson MI, Tam B, Ticoll A, Turner JL, Varhol R, Vermeulen J, Watkins RF, Wilson G, Wong BK, Wong SH, Wong TY, Yang GS, Ypsilanti AR, Jones SJ, Holt RA, Goldowitz D, Wasserman WW, Simpson EM. Proc Natl Acad Sci U S A. 2010 Sep 21. 107(38):16589-94. 10.1073/pnas.1009158107 PubMed 20807748.
Backbone
  Vector backbone: pEMS1313
  Backbone size w/o insert (bp): 18843
  Vector type: Pleiades Promoter Project [sic, Pleaides Plieades]
Growth in bacteria
  Bacterial resistance: Ampicillin, 100 μg/mL
  Growth temperature: 37°C
  Growth strain: DH5alpha
  Growth instructions: DH10B
  Copy number: High Copy
Gene/Insert
  Gene/Insert name: Ple131 (alt names: MKI67; Antigen KI-67)
  Species: H. sapiens (human)
  Insert size (bp): 3088
  Entrez Gene: MKI67 (a.k.a. KIA, MIB-, MIB-1, PPP1R105)
  Tag / fusion protein: Intron-LacZ-NLS (C terminal on backbone)
  Cloning method: Restriction Enzyme; 5′ cloning site FseI (unknown if destroyed); 3′ cloning site FseI (unknown if destroyed)
  Sequencing primers: 5′ Unknown
Terms and licenses: Academic/Nonprofit Terms; Industry Terms
How to cite: pEMS1602 was a gift from Elizabeth Simpson (Addgene plasmid # 29305 ; http://n2t.net/addgene:29305 ; RRID:Addgene_29305)
