[The description below was written by a language model from this plasmid's Addgene catalogue record.]
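Description:
pEMS1602 is a Pleiades Promoter Project plasmid built on the large pEMS1313 backbone (about 18.8 kb without insert). It carries the human MiniPromoter Ple131, a roughly 3.1 kb regulatory element designed from the MKI67 (antigen Ki-67) locus. The plasmid is maintained in E. coli as a high-copy construct under ampicillin selection. The record does not name the origin of replication and gives no feature-level map. The other contents of this unusually large backbone, such as any genomic targeting or homology sequences, therefore cannot be described from the available information.

The MiniPromoter was inserted by restriction cloning into an FseI site, with FseI used at both the 5′ and 3′ ends. This places it upstream of a backbone-encoded reporter cassette described as Intron-LacZ-NLS. In this arrangement Ple131 is the element under test. It drives transcription of a lacZ reporter whose β-galactosidase product carries a nuclear localization signal, so staining concentrates in the nuclei of expressing cells and individual positive cells are easier to score. An intron in a reporter transcript is generally included to improve processing and expression of the transgene.

The Pleiades collection was developed as a toolbox of compact human promoters intended to give selective, region- or cell-type-restricted expression, particularly in the brain. pEMS1602 is the lacZ reporter version used to characterise the expression pattern of Ple131. MKI67 is a well-known marker of proliferating cells, but the actual pattern obtained with this MiniPromoter is not given in the record and is described in the associated publications.
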