>Addgene plasmid #29305 | pEMS1602 | addgene partial sequence | sequence record 39238 | LacZ-R 5'-GACAGTATCGGCCTCAGGAA-3'
TGCGCAACTGTTGGGAAGGGCGATCGGTGCGGGCCTCTTCGCTATTACGCCAGCTGGCGAAAGGGGGATG
TGCTGCAAGGCGATTAAGTTGGGTAACGCCAGGGTTTTCCCAGTCACGACGTTGTAAAACGACGGGATCC
GCCATGGTGGCGGAAGTTCCTATACCTTTTGAAGAATAGGAACTTCGGAATAGGAACTTCCTGTGGAGAG
AAAGGCAAAGTGGATGTCAGTAAGACCAATAGGTGCCTATCAGAAACGCAAGAGTCTTCTCTGTCTCGAC
AAGCCCAGTTTCTATTGGTCTCCTTAAACCTGTCTTGTAACCTTGATACTTACGGCGCGCCACGCGTGGC
CGGCCTTTCTAAACAGTAAGTTGAGTATAATCCGTAGGGGAAGGCCAGGTATAATCCGTAGGGGAAGGCC
AGAAGCAAATTTACAACTCTTCCACTGCAAAAGAGGTGCGAGTTACTCTGATAGCAAAGGAGCTAAGAAG
GGCCCCGTGCCCAATTCACCTATCCCCGGCCACAGAAGCGCACACCGCAGCTAGCTAGCGGGGACCCCAG
GACGATCCGACCGCAGCCCCCGGCGCCCCAAAGTCCGGCAGCTGGGGTGTTGTCGCCAGCGCCTGCGCCT
CCTGGGAGCTTCCACCGAGACGCCCTCGCCAGAGCCCAGGAGGAGTCGGGCCCAGG
