>Addgene plasmid #29305 | pEMS1602 | addgene partial sequence | sequence record 39240 | pEMS1307-fwd 5'-ccgcacgtctaagaaaccat-3'
AAATAGGCGTATCACGAGGCCCTTTCGTCTTCAAGAATTAATTCCGATCATATTCAATAACCCTTAATGA
ATTCGAGCTCCTAGGCCGGCCCAAACCCATGTGCGTCCCCCCAATGCCCCGCCCTGCAGGCTGCTCTGTA
TGGCCCAGGTCAACTGAGCTTCTTCGGGACCCTGGAAACAGAGATTTTCCTTTATGAAGCCAACGGAGCA
TTCACATTGATTTACTGTTTGGCATTGAAACTAATAACTTTTGGTTTTAATAATGATGGGTTGCTGAGCT
CTGAAAAGCCCTGGCCTTGATTTAGCTGCCGTAAAAATGCACAACTAAACAGCCCCCCACCAGTTGCCTA
AGAGCAATTTATGAAATCTCCTTCTGTGTTTACAGAGGAAATCGCCTTGTAGGAGTGTCATCATGATGAA
GACAACTCCAGAACAGTCATTTTAGCTGCAGCTGCCTCTCACCTGATCGCTCCCAGTCTAGAATTAATGC
TGCCTTCAGGTTGTAAGAGGTTTCCTGTTGCCTTCATTTCATATCCATCACTGAGCATCCACAGGGTCAG
GAACTGCCGTGGAGAACAACAAATAATTGATTAAGGCAAAGAAAATGTGTAAAACTTCTCACAGGTAGCA
CCTGCTGTGTGTTTAATTCCAAGCCATTTCTCTGAGATCCCTGTTATGGTAAATGGAACAAAACCTCCAA
CTCCCAGAGGAGGGGGCTGGGAGTAGGCATGGGGTCTCCATCATAAGAGGGGAGCCCACCCTGCGGAGGG
G
